Addgene plasmid #23434: pDONR223-NEK5
Depositing lab: William Hahn & David Root. Depositing organization: Dana-Farber Cancer Institute. Publication: COT drives resistance to RAF inhibition through MAP kinase pathway reactivation. Johannessen CM, Boehm JS, Kim SY, Thomas SR, Wardwell L, Johnson LA, Emery CM, Stransky N, Cogdill AP, Barretina J, Caponigro G, Hieronymus H, Murray RR, Salehi-Ashtiani K, Hill DE, Vidal M, Zhao JJ, Yang X, Alkan O, Kim S, Harris JL, Wilson CJ, Myer VE, Finan PM, Root DE, Roberts TM, Golub T, Flaherty KT, Dummer R, Weber BL, Sellers WR, Schlegel R, Wargo JA, Hahn WC, Garraway LA. Nature. 2010 Dec 16;468(7326):968-72. doi: 10.1038/nature09627 PubMed 21107320.
Backbone
  Vector backbone: pDONR223
  Backbone manufacturer: Invitrogen
  Backbone size w/o insert (bp): 5005
  Vector type: Gateway Donor vector
Growth in bacteria
  Bacterial resistance: Spectinomycin, 50 μg/mL
  Growth temperature: 37°C
  Growth strain: DH5alpha
  Copy number: High Copy
Gene/Insert
  Gene/Insert name: NEK5 (alt name: NIMA (never in mitosis gene a)-related kinase 5)
  Species: H. sapiens (human)
  Insert size (bp): 2052
  Entrez Gene: NEK5
  Cloning method: Gateway Cloning
  Sequencing primers: 5′ M13pUC-fwd; 3′ M13rev
Terms and licenses: Academic/Nonprofit Terms; Industry Terms: Not Available to Industry
Depositor comments: The ORF has no Stop codon. This design enables easy recombination into a destination vector to add an epitope tag of choice and Stop codon to the ORF. Do NOT use this plasmid directly for transfections. A set of 4 custom lentiviral vectors is available ( pLX301 (http://www.addgene.org/25895/) , pLX302 (http://www.addgene.org/25896/) , pLX303 (http://www.addgene.org/25897/) , pLX304 (http://www.addgene.org/25890/) ) to be used to express these ORFs in mammalian cells. These plasmids are not included in the kit and must be ordered separately.
How to cite: pDONR223-NEK5 was a gift from William Hahn & David Root (Addgene plasmid # 23434 ; http://n2t.net/addgene:23434 ; RRID:Addgene_23434)
