[The description below was written by a language model from this plasmid's Addgene catalogue record and pLannotate feature annotations shown in this document.]
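Description:
pDONR223-NEK5 is a Gateway entry clone built on the Invitrogen pDONR223 donor backbone, carrying the open reading frame of human NEK5, a NIMA (never in mitosis gene a)-related kinase. It is a bacterial propagation and shuttling plasmid rather than an expression vector. It replicates in E. coli from a high-copy ColE1/pUC-type origin and is selected with spectinomycin through the aadA (SmR) aminoglycoside adenylyltransferase gene, which lies downstream of a class 1 integron Pc promoter fragment and a remnant of a gentamicin resistance gene. rrnB T1 and T2 terminators are also annotated, where they can limit read-through transcription in the backbone. Short lacZα and lacI fragments appear to be backbone remnants.

The NEK5 coding sequence, about 2 kb, is flanked by two attL-type recombination sites in opposite orientations (both labelled attL3 by the automated annotation). This arrangement allows the ORF to be moved by an LR Clonase reaction into any compatible destination vector. A T7 promoter lies just outside the downstream att site, and M13 primer sites are listed for sequencing the insert. No eukaryotic promoter is present. The depositor notes that the ORF lacks a stop codon, so the destination vector can supply a C-terminal epitope tag and the stop codon, and that the plasmid should not be transfected directly. A set of lentiviral destination vectors (pLX301 to pLX304) is suggested for mammalian expression. The clone belongs to a kit of such ORF entry clones, associated with a study of resistance to RAF inhibition through MAP kinase pathway reactivation. The sequenced plasmid is 4,842 nt, smaller than the listed empty backbone plus insert, as expected when the donor vector's cassette is replaced during Gateway cloning.
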