Features (pLannotate 1.2.2; 12 found; start..end, strand, type, name):
     56..99      +  terminator     rrnB T1 terminator: Escherichia coli rrnB; transcription terminator T1 from the E. coli rrnB gene
    146..182     -  CDS            lacZα (fragment): LacZα fragment of β-galactosidase; lacZ fragment
    199..294     +  protein_bind   attL3: mutant version of attL; recombination site for the Gateway® LR reaction LR Clonase™
    300..2348    +  CDS            NEK5: NEK5_HUMAN - Experimental evidence at transcript level: Swiss-Prot protein existence level 2. From Homo sapiens (Human).
   2353..2448    -  protein_bind   attL3: mutant version of attL; recombination site for the Gateway® LR reaction LR Clonase™
   2467..2485    -  promoter       T7 promoter: promoter for bacteriophage T7 RNA polymerase
   2675..2698    +  promoter       Pc promoter (fragment): intI1 (promoter lies within the coding sequence); class 1 integron promoter
   2874..2930    +  CDS            GmR (fragment): gentamycin acetyltransferase; aacC1; confers resistance to gentamycin
   2937..3728    +  CDS            SmR: aminoglycoside adenylyltransferase (Murphy, 1985); aadA; confers resistance to spectinomycin and streptomycin
   3821..4409    +  rep_origin     ori: high-copy-number ColE1/pMB1/pBR322/pUC origin of replication
   4592..4684    +  CDS            lacI (fragment): lac repressor; lacI; The lac repressor binds to the lac operator to inhibit transcription in E. coli. This inhibition can be relieved by adding lactose or isopropyl-β-D-thiogalactopyranoside (IPTG).
   4739..4766    -  terminator     rrnB T2 terminator: transcription terminator T2 from the E. coli rrnB gene
>Addgene plasmid #23434 | pDONR223-NEK5 | addgene full sequence | sequence record 437686 | Addgene NGS Result
ATCCGCTCCCGGCGGATTTGTCCTACTCAGGAGAGCGTTCACCGACAAACAACAGATAAAACGAAAGGCC
CAGTCTTCCGACTGAGCCTTTCGTTTTATTTGATGCCTGGCAGTTCCCTACTCTCGCGTTAACGCTAGCA
TGGATGTTTTCCCAGTCACGACGTTGTAAAACGACGGCCAGTCTTAAGCTCGGGCCCCAAATAATGATTT
TATTTTGACTGATAGTGACCTGTTCGTTGCAACAAATTGATGAGCAATGCTTTTTTATAATGCCAACTTT
GTACAAAAAAGTTGGCACCATGGATAAGTACGATGTGATTAAGGCCATCGGGCAAGGTGCCTTCGGGAAA
GCATACTTAGCTAAAGGGAAATCAGATAGCAAGCACTGTGTCATAAAAGAGATCAATTTTGAAAAGATGC
CCATACAAGAAAAAGAAGCTTCAAAGAAAGAAGTGATTCTTCTGGAAAAGATGAAACATCCCAACATTGT
AGCCTTCTTCAATTCATTTCAAGAGAATGGCAGGCTGTTTATTGTAATGGAATATTGTGATGGAGGGGAT
CTCATGAAAAGGATCAATAGACAACGGGGTGTGTTATTTAGTGAAGATCAGATCCTCGGTTGGTTTGTAC
AGATTTCTCTAGGACTAAAACATATTCATGACAGGAAGATATTACACAGGGACATAAAAGCTCAGAACAT
TTTTCTTAGCAAGAACGGAATGGTGGCAAAGCTTGGGGACTTTGGTATAGCAAGAGTCCTGAATAATTCC
ATGGAACTTGCTCGAACTTGTATTGGAACACCTTACTACCTGTCCCCAGAGATCTGTCAGAATAAACCCT
ACAACAATAAAACGGATATTTGGTCTCTTGGCTGTGTCTTATATGAGCTCTGCACACTTAAACATCCTTT
TGAGGGTAACAACTTACAGCAGCTGGTTCTGAAGATTTGTCAAGCACATTTTGCCCCAATATCTCCGGGG
TTTTCTCGTGAGCTCCATTCCTTGATATCTCAGCTCTTTCAAGTATCTCCTCGAGACCGACCATCCATAA
ATTCCATTTTGAAAAGGCCCTTTTTAGAGAATCTTATTCCCAAATATTTGACTCCTGAGGTCATTCAGGA
AGAATTCAGTCACATGCTTATATGCAGAGCAGGAGCGCCAGCTTCTCGACATGCTGGGAAGGTGGTCCAG
AAGTGTAAAATACAAAAAGTGAGATTCCAGGGAAAGTGCCCACCAAGATCAAGGATATCTGTGCCAATTA
AAAGGAATGCTATATTGCATAGAAATGAATGGAGACCACCAGCTGGAGCCCAGAAGGCCAGATCTATAAA
AATGATAGAAAGACCCAAAATTGCTGCTGTCTGTGGACATTATGATTATTATTATGCTCAACTTGATATG
CTGAGGAGGAGAGCCCACAAACCAAGTTATCACCCTATTCCTCAAGAAAATACTGGAGTTGAGGATTACG
GTCAGGAAACGAGGCATGGTCCATCCCCAAGTCAATGGCCTGCTGAGTACCTTCAGAGAAAATTTGAAGC
TCAACAATATAAGTTGAAAGTGGAGAAGCAATTGGGTCTTCGTCCATCTTCTGCCGAGCCAAATTACAAC
CAGAGACAAGAGCTAAGAAGTAATGGAGAAGAGCCTAGATTCCAGGAGCTGCCATTTAGGAAAAACGAAA
TGAAGGAACAGGAATATTGGAAGCAGTTAGAGGAAATACGCCAACAGTACCACAATGACATGAAAGAAAT
TAGAAAGAAGATGGGGAGAGAACCAGAGGAGAACTCAAAAATAAGTCATAAAACCTATTTGGTGAAGAAG
AGTAACCTGCCTGTCCATCAAGATGCATCTGAGGGAGAAGCACCTGTGCAGGACATTGAAAAAGACTTGA
AACAAATGAGGCTTCAGAACACAAAGGAAAGTAAAAATCCAGAACAGAAATATAAAGCTAAGAAGGGGGT
AAAATTTGAAATTAATTTAGACAAATGTATTTCTGATGAAAACATCCTCCAAGAGGAAGAGGCAATGGAT
ATACCAAATGAAACTTTGACCTTTGAGGATGGCATGAAGTTTAAGGAATATGAATGTGTAAAGGAGCATG
GAGATTATACAGACAAAGCATTTGAAAAACTTCACTGCCCAGAAGCAGGGTTTTCCACGCAGACTGTAGC
TGCTGTGGGAAACAGGAGGCAGTGGGATGGAGGAGCGCCTCAGACTCTGCTGCAGATGATGGCAGTGGCC
GACATCACCTCCACCTGCCCCACGGGGCCTGACAGTGAGTCTGTGCTTAGCGTCAGTCGTCAGGAAGGGA
AGACCAAGGACCCGTACAGCCCAGTGCTCATCCTGATGTTGCCAACTTTCTTGTACAAAGTTGGCATTAT
AAGAAAGCATTGCTTATCAATTTGTTGCAACGAACAGGTCACTATCAGTCAAAATAAAATCATTATTTGC
CATCCAGCTGATATCCCCTATAGTGAGTCGTATTACATGGTCATAGCTGTTTCCTGGCAGCTCTGGCCCG
TGTCTCAAAATCTCTGATGTTACATTGCACAAGATAAAAATATATCATCATGCCTCCTCTAGACCAGCCA
GGACAGAAATGCCTCGACTTCGCTGCTACCCAAGGTTGCCGGGTGACGCACACCGTGGAAACGGATGAAG
GCACGAACCCAGTGGACATAAGCCTGTTCGGTTCGTAAGCTGTAATGCAAGTAGCGTATGCGCTCACGCA
ACTGGTCCAGAACCTTGACCGAACGCAGCGGTGGTAACGGCGCAGTGGCGGTTTTCATGGCTTGTTATGA
CTGTTTTTTTGGGGTACAGTCTATGCCTCGGGCATCCAAGCAGCAAGCGCGTTACGCCGTGGGTCGATGT
TTGATGTTATGGAGCAGCAACGATGTTACGCAGCAGGGCAGTCGCCCTAAAACAAAGTTAAACATTATGA
GGGAAGCGGTGATCGCCGAAGTATCGACTCAACTATCAGAGGTAGTTGGCGTCATCGAGCGCCATCTCGA
ACCGACGTTGCTGGCCGTACATTTGTACGGCTCCGCAGTGGATGGCGGCCTGAAGCCACACAGTGATATT
GATTTGCTGGTTACGGTGACCGTAAGGCTTGATGAAACAACGCGGCGAGCTTTGATCAACGACCTTTTGG
AAACTTCGGCTTCCCCTGGAGAGAGCGAGATTCTCCGCGCTGTAGAAGTCACCATTGTTGTGCACGACGA
CATCATTCCGTGGCGTTATCCAGCTAAGCGCGAACTGCAATTTGGAGAATGGCAGCGCAATGACATTCTT
GCAGGTATCTTCGAGCCAGCCACGATCGACATTGATCTGGCTATCTTGCTGACAAAAGCAAGAGAACATA
GCGTTGCCTTGGTAGGTCCAGCGGCGGAGGAACTCTTTGATCCGGTTCCTGAACAGGATCTATTTGAGGC
GCTAAATGAAACCTTAACGCTATGGAACTCGCCGCCCGACTGGGCTGGCGATGAGCGAAATGTAGTGCTT
ACGTTGTCCCGCATTTGGTACAGCGCAGTAACCGGCAAAATCGCGCCGAAGGATGTCGCTGCCGACTGGG
CAATGGAGCGCCTGCCGGCCCAGTATCAGCCCGTCATACTTGAAGCTAGACAGGCTTATCTTGGACAAGA
AGAAGATCGCTTGGCCTCGCGCGCAGATCAGTTGGAAGAATTTGTCCACTACGTGAAAGGCGAGATCACC
AAGGTAGTCGGCAAATAACCCTCGAGCCACCCATGACCAAAATCCCTTAACGTGAGTTACGCGTCGTTCC
ACTGAGCGTCAGACCCCGTAGAAAAGATCAAAGGATCTTCTTGAGATCCTTTTTTTCTGCGCGTAATCTG
CTGCTTGCAAACAAAAAAACCACCGCTACCAGCGGTGGTTTGTTTGCCGGATCAAGAGCTACCAACTCTT
TTTCCGAAGGTAACTGGCTTCAGCAGAGCGCAGATACCAAATACTGTTCTTCTAGTGTAGCCGTAGTTAG
GCCACCACTTCAAGAACTCTGTAGCACCGCCTACATACCTCGCTCTGCTAATCCTGTTACCAGTGGCTGC
TGCCAGTGGCGATAAGTCGTGTCTTACCGGGTTGGACTCAAGACGATAGTTACCGGATAAGGCGCAGCGG
TCGGGCTGAACGGGGGGTTCGTGCACACAGCCCAGCTTGGAGCGAACGACCTACACCGAACTGAGATACC
TACAGCGTGAGCTATGAGAAAGCGCCACGCTTCCCGAAGGGAGAAAGGCGGACAGGTATCCGGTAAGCGG
CAGGGTCGGAACAGGAGAGCGCACGAGGGAGCTTCCAGGGGGAAACGCCTGGTATCTTTATAGTCCTGTC
GGGTTTCGCCACCTCTGACTTGAGCGTCGATTTTTGTGATGCTCGTCAGGGGGGCGGAGCCTATGGAAAA
ACGCCAGCAACGCGGCCTTTTTACGGTTCCTGGCCTTTTGCTGGCCTTTTGCTCACATGTTCTTTCCTGC
GTTATCCCCTGATTCTGTGGATAACCGTATTACCGCCTTTGAGTGAGCTGATACCGCTCGCCGCAGCCGA
ACGACCGAGCGCAGCGAGTCAGTGAGCGAGGAAGCGGAAGAGCGCCCAATACGCAAACCGCCTCTCCCCG
CGCGTTGGCCGATTCATTAATGCAGCTGGCACGACAGGTTTCCCGACTGGAAAGCGGGCAGTGAGCGCAA
CGCAATTAATACGCGTACCGCTAGCCAGGAAGAGTTTGTAGAAACGCAAAAAGGCCATCCGTCAGGATGG
CCTTCTGCTTAGTTTGATGCCTGGCAGTTTATGGCGGGCGTCCTGCCCGCCACCCTCCGGGCCGTTGCTT
CACAACGTTCAA
