>Addgene plasmid #23434 | pDONR223-NEK5 | depositor partial sequence | sequence record 10930 | Author sequence, M13pUC-fwd
AATGATTTTATTTTGACTGATAGTGACCTGTTCGTTGCAACAAATTGATGAGCAATGCTTTTTTATAATG
CCAACTTTGTACAAAAAAGTTGGCACCATGGATAAGTACGATGTGATTAAGGCCATCGGGCAAGGTGCCT
TCGGGAAAGCATACTTAGCTAAAGGGAAATCAGATAGCAAGCACTGTGTCATAAAAGAGATCAATTTTGA
AAAGATGCCCATACAAGAAAAAGAAGCTTCAAAGAAAGAAGTGATTCTTCTGGAAAAGATGAAACATCCC
AACATTGTAGCCTTCTTCAATTCATTTCAAGAGAATGGCAGGCTGTTTATTGTAATGGAATATTGTGATG
GAGGGGATCTCATGAAAAGGATCAATAGACAACGGGGTGTGTTATTTAGTGAAGATCAGATCCTCGGTTG
GTTTGTACAGATTTCTCTAGGACTAAAACATATTCATGACAGGAAGATATTACACAGGGACATAAAAGCT
CAGAACATTTTTCTTAGCAAGAACGGAATGGTGGCAAAGCTTGGGGACTTTGGTATAGCAAGAGTCCTGA
ATAATTCCATGGAACTTGCTCGAACTTGTATTGGAACACCTTACTACCTGTCCCCAGAGATCTGTCAGAA
TAAACCCTACAACAATAAAACGGATATTTGGTCTCTTGGCTGTGTCTTATATGAGCTCTGCACACTTAAA
CATCCTTTTGAGGGTAACAACTTACAGCAGCTGGTTCTGAAGATTTGTCAAGCACATTTTGCCCCAATAT
CTCCGGGGTTTTCTCGTGAGCTCCATTCCTTGATATCTCAGCTCTTTCAAGTATCTCTCGAGACCGACAT
CATAAATTCCATTTTGAAAGCCCTTTTAGAGAATCTTATTCCCAATATTTGACTCCTGGAGGTCATTCAG
GAGG
