>Addgene plasmid #23434 | pDONR223-NEK5 | addgene partial sequence | sequence record 29172 | 23434 with M13pUC-fwd
TAATGATTTTATTTTGACTGATAGTGACCTGTTCGTTGCAACAAATTGATGAGCAATGCTTTTTTATAAT
GCCAACTTTGTACAAAAAAGTTGGCACCATGGATAAGTACGATGTGATTAAGGCCATCGGGCAAGGTGCC
TTCGGGAAAGCATACTTAGCTAAAGGGAAATCAGATAGCAAGCACTGTGTCATAAAAGAGATCAATTTTG
AAAAGATGCCCATACAAGAAAAAGAAGCTTCAAAGAAAGAAGTGATTCTTCTGGAAAAGATGAAACATCC
CAACATTGTAGCCTTCTTCAATTCATTTCAAGAGAATGGCAGGCTGTTTATTGTAATGGAATATTGTGAT
GGAGGGGATCTCATGAAAAGGATCAATAGACAACGGGGTGTGTTATTTAGTGAAGATCAGATCCTCGGTT
GGTTTGTACAGATTTCTCTAGGACTAAAACATATTCATGACAGGAAGATATTACACAGGGACATAAAAGC
TCAGAACATTTTTCTTAGCAAGAACGGAATGGTGGCAAAGCTTGGGGACTTTGGTATAGCAAGAGTCCTG
AATAATTCCATGGAACTTGC
