>Addgene plasmid #23434 | pDONR223-NEK5 | depositor partial sequence | sequence record 46685 | Author sequence, M13-rev
ATATCAGGCTGGGATGGCAATAATGATTTTATTTTGACTGATAGTGACCTGTTCGTTGCAACAAATTGAT
AAGCAATGCTTTCTTATAATGCCAACTTTGTACAAGAAAGTTGGCAACATCAGGATGAGCACTGGGCTGT
ACGGGTCCTTGGTCTTCCCTTCCTGACGACTGACGCTAAGCACAGACTCACTGTCAGGCCCCGTGGGGCA
GGTGGAGGTGATGTCGGCCACTGCCATCATCTGCAGCAGAGTCTGAGGCGCTCCTCCATCCCACTGCCTC
CTGTTTCCCACAGCAGCTACAGTCTGCGTGGAAAACCCTGCTTCTGGGCAGTGAAGTTTTTCAAATGCTT
TGTCTGTATAATCTCCATGCTCCTTTACACATTCATATTCCTTAAACTTCATGCCATCCTCAAAGGTCAA
AGTTTCATTTGGTATATCCATTGCCTCTTCCTCTTGGAGGATGTTTTCATCAGAAATACATTTGTCTAAA
TTAATTTCAAATTTTACCCCCTTCTTAGCTTTATATTTCTGTTCTGGATTTTTACTTTCCTTTGTGTTCT
GAAGCCTCATTTGTTTCAAGTCTTTTTCAATGTCCTGCACAGGTGCTTCTCCCTCAGATGCATCTTGATG
GACAGGCAGGTTACTCTTCTTCACCAAATAGGTTTTATGACTTATTTTTGAGTTCTCCTCTGGTTCTCTC
CCCATCTTCTTTCTAATTTCTTTCATGTCATTGTGGTACTGTTGGCGTATTTCCTCTAACTGCTTCCAAT
ATTCCTGTTCCTTCATTTCGTTTTTCCTAAATGGCAGCTCCTGGAATCTAGGCTCTTC
